>Addgene plasmid #103585 | LSB-hsa-miR-506-3p | depositor full sequence | sequence record 196218 | Full Sequence
AATTGAGGGGATAACGCAGGAAAGAACATGTGAGCAAAAGGCCAGCAAAAGGCCAGGAACCGTAAAAAGG
CCGCGTTGCTGGCGTTTTTCCATAGGCTCCGCCCCCCTGACGAGCATCACAAAAATCGACGCTCAAGTCA
GAGGTGGCGAAACCCGACAGGACTATAAAGATACCAGGCGTTTCCCCCTGGAAGCTCCCTCGTGCGCTCT
CCTGTTCCGACCCTGCCGCTTACCGGATACCTGTCCGCCTTTCTCCCTTCGGGAAGCGTGGCGCTTTCTC
ATAGCTCACGCTGTAGGTATCTCAGTTCGGTGTAGGTCGTTCGCTCCAAGCTGGGCTGTGTGCACGAACC
CCCCGTTCAGCCCGACCGCTGCGCCTTATCCGGTAACTATCGTCTTGAGTCCAACCCGGTAAGACACGAC
TTATCGCCACTGGCAGCAGCCACTGGTAACAGGATTAGCAGAGCGAGGTATGTAGGCGGTGCTACAGAGT
TCTTGAAGTGGTGGCCTAACTACGGCTACACTAGAAGAACAGTATTTGGTATCTGCGCTCTGCTGAAGCC
AGTTACCTTCGGAAAAAGAGTTGGTAGCTCTTGATCCGGCAAACAAACCACCGCTGGTAGCGGTGGTTTT
TTTGTTTGCAAGCAGCAGATTACGCGCAGAAAAAAAGGATCTCAAGAAGATCCTTTGATCTTTTCTACGG
GGTCTGACGCTCAGTGGAACGAAAACTCACGTTAAGGGATTTTGGTCATGAGATTATCAAAAAGGATCTT
CACCTAGATCCTTTTAAATTAAAAATGAAGTTTTAAATCAATCTAAAGTATATATGAGTAAACTTGGTCT
GACAGTTACCAATGCTTAATCAGTGAGGCACCTATCTCAGCGATCTGTCTATTTCGTTCATCCATAGTTG
CCTGACTCCCCGTCGTGTAGATAACTACGATACGGGAGGGCTTACCATCTGGCCCCAGTGCTGCAATGAT
ACCGCGAGAACCACGCTCACCGGCTCCAGATTTATCAGCAATAAACCAGCCAGCCGGAAGGGCCGAGCGC
AGAAGTGGTCCTGCAACTTTATCCGCCTCCATCCAGTCTATTAATTGTTGCCGGGAAGCTAGAGTAAGTA
GTTCGCCAGTTAATAGTTTGCGCAACGTTGTTGCCATTGCTACAGGCATCGTGGTGTCACGCTCGTCGTT
TGGTATGGCTTCATTCAGCTCCGGTTCCCAACGATCAAGGCGAGTTACATGATCCCCCATGTTGTGCAAA
AAAGCGGTTAGCTCCTTCGGTCCTCCGATCGTTGTCAGAAGTAAGTTGGCCGCAGTGTTATCACTCATGG
TTATGGCAGCACTGCATAATTCTCTTACTGTCATGCCATCCGTAAGATGCTTTTCTGTGACTGGTGAGTA
CTCAACCAAGTCATTCTGAGAATAGTGTATGCGGCGACCGAGTTGCTCTTGCCCGGCGTCAATACGGGAT
AATACCGCGCCACATAGCAGAACTTTAAAAGTGCTCATCATTGGAAAACGTTCTTCGGGGCGAAAACTCT
CAAGGATCTTACCGCTGTTGAGATCCAGTTCGATGTAACCCACTCGTGCACCCAACTGATCTTCAGCATC
TTTTACTTTCACCAGCGTTTCTGGGTGAGCAAAAACAGGAAGGCAAAATGCCGCAAAAAAGGGAATAAGG
GCGACACGGAAATGTTGAATACTCATACTCTTCCTTTTTCAATATTATTGAAGCATTTATCAGGGTTATT
GTCTCATGAGCGGATACATATTTGAATGTAGCTCCGAATTTCTCGAGGGCTTGTCGACGACGGCGGTCTC
CGTCGTCAGGATCATGAATTCGACCCGCCTGCCACCATGACCGAGTACAAGCCCACGGTGCGCCTCGCCA
CCCGCGACGACGTCCCCCGGGCCGTACGCACCCTCGCCGCCGCGTTCGCCGACTACCCCGCCACGCGCCA
CACCGTCGACCCGGACCGCCACATCGAGCGGGTCACCGAGCTGCAAGAACTCTTCCTCACGCGCGTCGGG
CTCGACATCGGCAAGGTGTGGGTCGCGGACGACGGCGCCGCGGTGGCGGTCTGGACCACGCCGGAGAGCG
TCGAAGCGGGGGCGGTGTTCGCCGAGATCGGCCCGCGCATGGCCGAGTTGAGCGGTTCCCGGCTGGCCGC
GCAGCAACAGATGGAAGGCCTCCTGGCGCCGCACCGGCCCAAGGAGCCCGCGTGGTTCCTGGCCACCGTC
GGCGTCTCGCCCGACCACCAGGGCAAGGGTCTGGGCAGCGCCGTCGTGCTCCCCGGAGTGGAGGCGGCCG
AGCGCGCCGGGGTGCCCGCCTTCCTGGAGACATCCGCGCCCCGCAACCTCCCCTTCTACGAGCGGCTCGG
CTTCACCGTCACCGCCGACGTCGAGGTGCCCGAAGGACCGCGCACCTGGTGCATGACCCGCAAGCCCGGT
GCCTGATACGCGTGAATTCACTCCTCAGGTGCAGGCTGCCTATCAGAAGGTGGTGGCTGGTGTGGCCAAT
GCCCTGGCTCACAAATACCACTGAGATCTTTTTCCCTCTGCCAAAAATTATGGGGACATCATGAAGCCCC
TTGAGCATCTGACTTCTGGCTAATAAAGGAAATTTATTTTCATTGCAATAGTGTGTTGGAATTTTTTGTG
TCTCTCACTCGGAAGGACATATGGGAGGGCAAATCATTTAAAACATCAGAATGAGTATTTGGTTTAGAGT
TTGGCAACATATGCCCATATGCTGGCTGCCATGAACAAAGGTTGGCTATAAAGAGGTCATCAGTATATGA
AACAGCCCCCTGCTGTCCATTCCTTATTCCATAGAAAAGCCTTGACTTGAGGTTAGATTTTTTTTATATT
TTGTTTTGTGTTATTTTTTTCTTTAACATCCCTAAAATTTTCCTTACATGTTTTACTAGCCAGATTTTTC
CTCCTCTCCTGACTACTCCCAGTCATAGCTGTCCCTCTTCTCTTATGGAGATCCCTCGACCTGCAGCCCA
AGCTTGAATTCTCTAGAATTACCCTGTTATCCCTATGCTTGGTTTACCGAGCTCTTATTGGTTTTCAAAC
TTCATTGACTGTGCCCAACGCGCCTGGGAGCTCACGGGGACAGCCCCCCCCCAAAGCCCCCAGGGATGTA
ATTACGTCCCTCCCCCGCTAGGGGGCAGCAGCGAGCCGCCCGGGGCTCCGCTCCGGTCCGGCGCTCCCCC
CGCATCCCCGAGCCGGCAGCGTGCGGGGACAGCCCGGGCACGGGGAAGGTGGCACGGGATCGCTTTCCTC
TGAACGCTTCTCGCTGCTCTTTGAGCCTGCAGACACCTGGGGGGATACGGGGAAAAAGCTAGGCTGAAAG
ACCGGTTCTTAGAATGACACGCGCCTGGGAGCTCACGGGGACAGCCCCCCCCCAAAGCCCCCAGGGATGT
AATTACGTCCCTCCCCCGCTAGGGGGCAGCAGCGAGCCGCCCGGGGCTCCGCTCCGGTCCGGCGCTCCCC
CCGCATCCCCGAGCCGGCAGCGTGCGGGGACAGCCCGGGCACGGGGAAGGTGGCACGGGATCGCTTTCCT
CTGAACGCTTCTCGCTGCTCTTTGAGCCTGCAGACACCTGGGGGGATACGGGGAAAAAGCTAACTTCTGA
GACGACAACTTTGTATAGAAAAGTTGGCTCCGAATTCGCCCTTGACAGCAGAGATCCAGTTTGGTTAATT
AATTGGCTCCGGTGCCCGTCAGTGGGCAGAGCGCACATCGCCCACAGTCCCCGAGAAGTTGTGGGGAGGG
GTCGGCAATTGAACCGGTGCCTAGAGAAGGTGGCGCGGGGTAAACTGGGAAAGTGATGTCGTGTACTGGC
TCCGCCTTTTTCCCGAGGGTGGGGGAGAACCGTATATAAGTGCAGTAGTCGCCGTGAACGTTCTTTTTCG
CAACGGGTTTGCCGCCAGAACACAGGTAAGTGCCGTGTGTGGTTCCCGCGGGCCTGGCCTCTTTACGGGT
TATGGCCCTTGCGTGCCTTGAATTACTTCCACCTGGCTGCAGTACGTGATTCTTGATCCCGAGCTTCGGG
TTGGAAGTGGGTGGGAGAGTTCGAGGCCTTGCGCTTAAGGAGCCCCTTCGCCTCGTGCTTGAGTTGAGGC
CTGGCCTGGGCGCTGGGGCCGCCGCGTGCGAATCTGGTGGCACCTTCGCGCCTGTCTCGCTGCTTTCGAT
AAGTCTCTAGCCATTTAAAATTTTTGATGACCTGCTGCGACGCTTTTTTTCTGGCAAGATAGTCTTGTAA
ATGCGGGCCAAGATCTGCACACTGGTATTTCGGTTTTTGGGGCCGCGGGCGGCGACGGGGCCCGTGCGTC
CCAGCGCACATGTTCGGCGAGGCGGGGCCTGCGAGCGCGGCCACCGAGAATCGGACGGGGGTAGTCTCAA
GCTGGCCGGCCTGCTCTGGTGCCTGGCCTCGCGCCGCCGTGTATCGCCCCGCCCTGGGCGGCAAGGCTGG
CCCGGTCGGCACCAGTTGCGTGAGCGGAAAGATGGCCGCTTCCCGGCCCTGCTGCAGGGAGCTCAAAATG
GAGGACGCGGCGCTCGGGAGAGCGGGCGGGTGAGTCACCCACACAAAGGAAAAGGGCCTTTCCGTCCTCA
GCCGTCGCTTCATGTGACTCCACGGAGTACCGGGCGCCGTCCAGGCACCTCGATTAGTTCTCGAGCTTTT
GGAGTACGTCGTCTTTAGGTTGGGGGGAGGGGTTTTATGCGATGGAGTTTCCCCACACTGAGTGGGTGGA
GACTGAAGTTAGGCCAGCTTGGCACTTGATGTAATTCTCCTTGGAATTTGCCCTTTTTGAGTTTGGATCT
TGGTTCATTCTCAAGCCTCAGACAGTGGTTCAAAGTTTTTTTCTTCCATTTCAGGTGTCGTGAGAAGGGC
GAATTCGACCCAAGTTTGTACAAAAAAGCAGGCTGGATCCAGGTGCCACCATGGTGAGCGAGCTGATTAA
GGAGAACATGCACATGAAGCTGTACATGGAGGGCACCGTGAACAACCACCACTTCAAGTGCACATCCGAG
GGCGAAGGCAAGCCCTACGAGGGCACCCAGACCATGAGAATCAAGGCGGTCGAGGGCGGCCCTCTCCCCT
TCGCCTTCGACATCCTGGCTACCAGCTTCATGTACGGCAGCAAAACCTTCATCAACCACACCCAGGGCAT
CCCCGACTTCTTTAAGCAGTCCTTCCCCGAGGGCTTCACATGGGAGAGAGTCACCACATACGAAGATGGG
GGCGTGCTGACCGCTACCCAGGACACCAGCCTCCAGGACGGCTGCCTCATCTACAACGTCAAGATCAGAG
GGGTGAACTTCCCATCCAACGGCCCTGTGATGCAGAAGAAAACACTCGGCTGGGAGGCCTCCACCGAGAC
ACTGTACCCCGCTGACGGCGGCCTGGAAGGCAGAGCCGACATGGCCCTGAAGCTCGTGGGCGGGGGCCAC
CTGATCTGCAACCTTAAGACCACATACAGATCCAAGAAACCCGCTAAGAACCTCAAGATGCCCGGCGTCT
ACTATGTGGACAGGAGACTGGAAAGAATCAAGGAGGCCGACAAAGAGACATACGTCGAGCAGCACGAGGT
GGCTGTGGCCAGATACTGCGACCTCCCTAGCAAACTGGGGCACAAACTTAATTGAGAATTCTACCACCCA
GCTTTCTTGTACAAAGTGGTACGTCTCAAGACCAGAGGTCTCTGCTTGGACCACATCTACTCAGAAGGGT
GCCTTATCTACTCAGAAGGGTGCCTTATCTACTCAGAAGGGTGCCTTATCTACTCAGAAGGGTGCCTTAC
AACCAGAAGAGACCTGTGCTTCACTCCTCAGGTGCAGGCTGCCTATCAGAAGGTGGTGGCTGGTGTGGCC
AATGCCCTGGCTCACAAATACCACTGAGATCTTTTTCCCTCTGCCAAAAATTATGGGGACATCATGAAGC
CCCTTGAGCATCTGACTTCTGGCTAATAAAGGAAATTTATTTTCATTGCAATAGTGTGTTGGAATTTTTT
GTGTCTCTCACTCGGAAGGACATATGGGAGGGCAAATCATTTAAAACATCAGAATGAGTATTTGGTTTAG
AGTTTGGCAACATATGCCCATATGCTGGCTGCCATGAACAAAGGTTGGCTATAAAGAGGTCATCAGTATA
TGAAACAGCCCCCTGCTGTCCATTCCTTATTCCATAGAAAAGCCTTGACTTGAGGTTAGATTTTTTTTAT
ATTTTGTTTTGTGTTATTTTTTTCTTTAACATCCCTAAAATTTTCCTTACATGTTTTACTAGCCAGATTT
TTCCTCCTCTCCTGACTACTCCCAGTCATAGCTGTCCCTCTTCTCTTATGGAGATCCCGAGCGGTGCGTT
TTTATGCTTGTAGTATTGTATAATGTTTTTAAGATCCAAGCTTCTGACCTCTTCTCTTCCTCCCACAGGG
CCTCGAGACAATTGCATCGATGGTACCAGTGAAAGTCTGCAATGAATTCGAGTTGGCGCGCCTGTCATTC
TAAATCTCTCTTTCAGCCTAAAGCTTTTTCCCCGTATCCCCCCAGGTGTCTGCAGGCTCAAAGAGCAGCG
AGAAGCGTTCAGAGGAAAGCGATCCCGTGCCACCTTCCCCGTGCCCGGGCTGTCCCCGCACGCTGCCGGC
TCGGGGATGCGGGGGGAGCGCCGGACCGGAGCGGAGCCCCGGGCGGCTCGCTGCTGCCCCCTAGCGGGGG
AGGGACGTAATTACATCCCTGGGGGCTTTGGGAGGGGGCTGTCCCCGTGAGCTCCCAGGCGCGCCTGTCA
TTCTAAATCTCTCTTTCAGCCTAAAGCTTTTTCCCCGTATCCCCCCAGGTGTCTGCAGGCTCAAAGAGCA
GCGAGAAGCGTTCAGAGGAAAGCGATCCCGTGCCACCTTCCCCGTGCCCGGGCTGTCCCCGCACGCTGCC
GGCTCGGGGATGCGGGGGGAGCGCCGGACCGGAGCGGAGCCCCGGGCGGCTCGCTGCTGCCCCCTAGCGG
GGGAGGGACGTAATTACATCCCTGGGGGCTTTGGGGGGGGGCTGTCCCCGTGAGCTCCCAGGCGCGCCAA
CTCGGTACCGTATCGATGTCGACGTTAACGCTAGTGATATCAACTTTGTATAGAAAAGTTGGCTCCGAAT
TCGCCCTTGACAGCAGAGATCCAGTTTGGTTAATTAATTGGCTCCGGTGCCCGTCAGTGGGCAGAGCGCA
CATCGCCCACAGTCCCCGAGAAGTTGTGGGGAGGGGTCGGCAATTGAACCGGTGCCTAGAGAAGGTGGCG
CGGGGTAAACTGGGAAAGTGATGTCGTGTACTGGCTCCGCCTTTTTCCCGAGGGTGGGGGAGAACCGTAT
ATAAGTGCAGTAGTCGCCGTGAACGTTCTTTTTCGCAACGGGTTTGCCGCCAGAACACAGGTAAGTGCCG
TGTGTGGTTCCCGCGGGCCTGGCCTCTTTACGGGTTATGGCCCTTGCGTGCCTTGAATTACTTCCACCTG
GCTGCAGTACGTGATTCTTGATCCCGAGCTTCGGGTTGGAAGTGGGTGGGAGAGTTCGAGGCCTTGCGCT
TAAGGAGCCCCTTCGCCTCGTGCTTGAGTTGAGGCCTGGCCTGGGCGCTGGGGCCGCCGCGTGCGAATCT
GGTGGCACCTTCGCGCCTGTCTCGCTGCTTTCGATAAGTCTCTAGCCATTTAAAATTTTTGATGACCTGC
TGCGACGCTTTTTTTCTGGCAAGATAGTCTTGTAAATGCGGGCCAAGATCTGCACACTGGTATTTCGGTT
TTTGGGGCCGCGGGCGGCGACGGGGCCCGTGCGTCCCAGCGCACATGTTCGGCGAGGCGGGGCCTGCGAG
CGCGGCCACCGAGAATCGGACGGGGGTAGTCTCAAGCTGGCCGGCCTGCTCTGGTGCCTGGCCTCGCGCC
GCCGTGTATCGCCCCGCCCTGGGCGGCAAGGCTGGCCCGGTCGGCACCAGTTGCGTGAGCGGAAAGATGG
CCGCTTCCCGGCCCTGCTGCAGGGAGCTCAAAATGGAGGACGCGGCGCTCGGGAGAGCGGGCGGGTGAGT
CACCCACACAAAGGAAAAGGGCCTTTCCGTCCTCAGCCGTCGCTTCATGTGACTCCACGGAGTACCGGGC
GCCGTCCAGGCACCTCGATTAGTTCTCGAGCTTTTGGAGTACGTCGTCTTTAGGTTGGGGGGAGGGGTTT
TATGCGATGGAGTTTCCCCACACTGAGTGGGTGGAGACTGAAGTTAGGCCAGCTTGGCACTTGATGTAAT
TCTCCTTGGAATTTGCCCTTTTTGAGTTTGGATCTTGGTTCATTCTCAAGCCTCAGACAGTGGTTCAAAG
TTTTTTTCTTCCATTTCAGGTGTCGTGAGAAGGGCGAATTCGACCCAAGTTTGTACAAAAAAGCAGGCTC
GCCACCATGGTGAGCAAGGGCGAGGAGCTGTTCACCGGGGTGGTGCCCATCCTGGTCGAGCTGGACGGCG
ACGTAAACGGCCACAAGTTCAGCGTGAGGGGCGAGGGCGAGGGCGATGCCACCAACGGCAAGCTGACCCT
GAAGTTCATCTGCACCACCGGCAAGCTGCCCGTGCCCTGGCCCACCCTCGTGACCACCCTGAGCCACGGC
GTGCAGTGCTTCGCCCGCTACCCCGACCACATGAAGCAGCACGACTTCTTCAAGTCCGCCATGCCCGAAG
GCTACGTCCAGGAGCGCACCATCTTCTTCAAGGACGACGGCACCTACAAGACCCGCGCCGAGGTGAAGTT
CGAGGGCGACACCCTAGTGAACCGCATCGAGCTGAAGGGCGTCGACTTCAAGGAGGACGGCAACATCCTG
GGGCACAAGCTGGAGTACAACTTCAACAGCCACAACATCTATATCATGGCCGTCAAGCAGAAGAACGGCA
TCAAGGTGAACTTCAAGATCCGCCACAACGTGGAGGACGGCAGCGTGCAGCTCGCCGACCACTACCAGCA
GAACACCCCCATCGGCGACGGCCCCGTGCTGCTGCCCGACAGCCACTACCTGAGCACCCAGTCCGTGCTG
AGCAAAGACCCCAACGAGAAGCGCGATCACATGGTCCTGCTGGAGTTCCGCACCGCCGCCGGGATCACTC
TCGGCATGGACGAGCTGTACAAGTAATACCACCCAGCTTTCTTGTACAAAGTGGTACGCGTGAATTCACT
CCTCAGGTGCAGGCTGCCTATCAGAAGGTGGTGGCTGGTGTGGCCAATGCCCTGGCTCACAAATACCACT
GAGATCTTTTTCCCTCTGCCAAAAATTATGGGGACATCATGAAGCCCCTTGAGCATCTGACTTCTGGCTA
ATAAAGGAAATTTATTTTCATTGCAATAGTGTGTTGGAATTTTTTGTGTCTCTCACTCGGAAGGACATAT
GGGAGGGCAAATCATTTAAAACATCAGAATGAGTATTTGGTTTAGAGTTTGGCAACATATGCCCATATGC
TGGCTGCCATGAACAAAGGTTGGCTATAAAGAGGTCATCAGTATATGAAACAGCCCCCTGCTGTCCATTC
CTTATTCCATAGAAAAGCCTTGACTTGAGGTTAGATTTTTTTTATATTTTGTTTTGTGTTATTTTTTTCT
TTAACATCCCTAAAATTTTCCTTACATGTTTTACTAGCCAGATTTTTCCTCCTCTCCTGACTACTCCCAG
TCATAGCTGTCCCTCTTCTCTTATGGAGATCCCTCGACCTGCAGCCCAAGCTTGGCGTAATCATGGTCAT
AGCTGTTTCCTGTGTGAAATTGTTATCCGCTCACAATTCCACACAACATACGAGCCGGAAGCATAAAGTG
TAAAGCCTGGGGTGCCTAATGAGTGAGCTAACTCACATTAATTGCGTTGCGCTCACTGCCCGCTTTCCAG
TCGGGAAACCTGTCGTGCCAGCGGATCGACAGTACTAAGCTTGGTCTAATACCCAATCTCTCGTCTTATC
CAGATGTTTTATACGCCTCTGGCCCGTGTCTCAAAATCTCTGATGTTACATTGCACAAGATAAAATAATA
TCATCATGAACAATAAAACTGTCTGCTTACATAAACAGTAATACAAGGGGTGTTATGAGCCATATTCAAC
GGGAAACGTCGAGGCCGCGATTAAATTCCAACATGGATGCTGATTTATATGGGTATAAATGGGCTCGCGA
TAATGTCGGGCAATCAGGTGCGACAATCTATCGCTTGTATGGGAAGCCCGATGCGCCAGAGTTGTTTCTG
AAACATGGCAAAGGTAGCGTTGCCAATGATGTTACAGATGAGATGGTCAGACTAAACTGGCTGACGGAAT
TTATGCCTCTTCCGACCATCAAGCATTTTATCCGTACTCCTGATGATGCATGGTTACTCACCACTGCGAT
CCCCGGAAAAACAGCATTCCAGGTATTAGAAGAATATCCTGATTCAGGTGAAAATATTGTTGATGCGCTG
GCAGTGTTCCTGCGCCGGTTGCATTCGATTCCTGTTTGTAATTGTCCTTTTAACAGCGATCGCGTATTTC
GTCTCGCTCAGGCGCAATCACGAATGAATAACGGTTTGGTTGATGCGAGTGATTTTGATGACGAGCGTAA
TGGCTGGCCTGTTGAACAAGTCTGGAAAGAAATGCATAAACTTTTGCCATTCTCACCGGATTCAGTCGTC
ACTCATGGTGATTTCTCACTTGATAACCTTATTTTTGACGAGGGGAAATTAATAGGTTGTATTGATGTTG
GACGAGTCGGAATCGCAGACCGATACCAGGATCTTGCCATCCTATGGAACTGCCTCGGTGAGTTTTCTCC
TTCATTACAGAAACGGCTTTTTCAAAAATATGGTATTGATAATCCTGATATGAATAAATTGCAGTTTCAT
TTGATGCTCGATGAGTTTTTCTAATCAGAATTGGTTAATTGGTTGTAACACTGGCAGAGCATTACGCTGA
CTTGACGGGACGGCGCAAGCTCATGACCAAAATCCCTTAACGTGAGTTACGCGTCGTTCCACTGAGCGTC
AGAGGTATCACTAGTATTACAGAGGTAAGTTATAACAGTCGCCTAACCC
Features (pLannotate 1.2.2; 28 found; start..end, strand, type, name):
     87..675     -  rep_origin     ori: high-copy-number ColE1/pMB1/pBR322/pUC origin of replication
    846..1706    -  CDS            AmpR: β-lactamase; bla; confers resistance to ampicillin, carbenicillin, and related antibiotics
   1707..1778    -  promoter       AmpR promoter: bla
   1857..2456    +  CDS            PuroR: puromycin N-acetyltransferase; pac from Streptomyces alboniger; confers resistance to puromycin
   2461..2541    +  CDS            HBB (fragment): HBB_PONPY - Experimental evidence at transcript level: Swiss-Prot protein existence level 2. Involved in oxygen transport from the lung to the various peripheral tissues. From Pongo pygmaeus (Bornean orangutan).
   2612..2667    +  polyA_signal   β-globin poly(A) signal: rabbit β-globin polyadenylation signal (Gil and Proudfoot, 1987)
   3646..3666    +  protein_bind   attB4: mutant version of attB; core recombination site for the Gateway® BP reaction BP Clonase™
   3734..3945    +  promoter       EF-1α core promoter: core promoter for human elongation factor EF-1α
   3946..4884    +  intron         EF-1α intron A: intron upstream of the start codon of human EF-1α
   4911..4931    +  protein_bind   attB1: mutant version of attB; core recombination site for the Gateway® BP reaction BP Clonase™
   4951..5646    +  CDS            mKate2: mKate2 is a basic (constitutively fluorescent) red fluorescent protein published in 2009, derived from Entacmaea quadricolor. It is reported to be a rapidly-maturing monomer with moderate acid sensitivity.
   5666..5690    -  protein_bind   attB2: mutant version of attB; recombination site for the Gateway® BP reaction BP Clonase™
   5830..5904    +  CDS            HBB (fragment): HBB_PONPY - Experimental evidence at transcript level: Swiss-Prot protein existence level 2. Involved in oxygen transport from the lung to the various peripheral tissues. From Pongo pygmaeus (Bornean orangutan).
   5975..6030    +  polyA_signal   β-globin poly(A) signal: rabbit β-globin polyadenylation signal (Gil and Proudfoot, 1987)
   6414..6439    +  misc_feature   SA: splice acceptor site
   7111..7131    +  protein_bind   attB4: mutant version of attB; core recombination site for the Gateway® BP reaction BP Clonase™
   7199..7410    +  promoter       EF-1α core promoter: core promoter for human elongation factor EF-1α
   7411..8349    +  intron         EF-1α intron A: intron upstream of the start codon of human EF-1α
   8376..8396    +  protein_bind   attB1: mutant version of attB; core recombination site for the Gateway® BP reaction BP Clonase™
   8407..9123    +  CDS            EBFP2: EBFP2 is a basic (constitutively fluorescent) blue fluorescent protein published in 2007, derived from Aequorea victoria. It is reported to be a rapidly-maturing monomer with moderate acid sensitivity.
   9131..9155    -  protein_bind   attB2: mutant version of attB; recombination site for the Gateway® BP reaction BP Clonase™
   9159..9239    +  CDS            HBB (fragment): HBB_PONPY - Experimental evidence at transcript level: Swiss-Prot protein existence level 2. Involved in oxygen transport from the lung to the various peripheral tissues. From Pongo pygmaeus (Bornean orangutan).
   9310..9365    +  polyA_signal   β-globin poly(A) signal: rabbit β-globin polyadenylation signal (Gil and Proudfoot, 1987)
   9748..9770    -  protein_bind   lac operator (fragment): The lac repressor binds to the lac operator to inhibit transcription in E. coli. This inhibition can be relieved by adding lactose or isopropyl-β-D-thiogalactopyranoside (IPTG). lac repressor encoded by lacI
   9774..9804    -  promoter       lac promoter: promoter for the E. coli lac operon
   9819..9840    -  protein_bind   CAP binding site: CAP binding activates transcription in the presence of cAMP. E. coli catabolite activator protein
   9853..9892    -  CDS            lacI (fragment): lac repressor; lacI; The lac repressor binds to the lac operator to inhibit transcription in E. coli. This inhibition can be relieved by adding lactose or isopropyl-β-D-thiogalactopyranoside (IPTG).
  10065..10874   +  CDS            KanR: aminoglycoside phosphotransferase; aph(3')-Ia; confers resistance to kanamycin in bacteria or G418 (Geneticin®) in eukaryotes
