[The description below was written by a language model from this plasmid's Addgene catalogue record and pLannotate feature annotations shown in this document.]
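Description:
LSB-hsa-miR-506-3p is a mammalian expression plasmid of about 11 kb, built on the Low Sensor Backbone (LSB) and used in synthetic biology as a fluorescent sensor of microRNA activity. It replicates in E. coli from a high-copy ColE1/pUC-type origin and carries both AmpR (β-lactamase) and KanR (aminoglycoside phosphotransferase) markers, so it is selected with both ampicillin and kanamycin. The depositor notes that it is inherently unstable because of a repeated polyadenylation element. This fits the feature table, which shows three copies of the rabbit β-globin poly(A) signal with flanking globin-derived sequence.

The payload is two parallel transcription units. Each is driven by the human EF-1α core promoter with its intron A and is bracketed by Gateway attB4/attB1/attB2 recombination scars left from assembly. The first unit expresses the red fluorescent protein mKate2, and according to the record its 3' UTR holds the target site for human miR-506-3p. The feature table does not annotate this site separately, although there is unannotated sequence between the mKate2 cassette and its poly(A) signal. The second unit expresses the blue fluorescent protein EBFP2 without a target site and serves as an internal reference for delivery and expression. When miR-506-3p is active in a transfected cell, mKate2 is repressed relative to EBFP2, and the ratio of the two signals gives a measure of miRNA activity.

A puromycin N-acetyltransferase coding sequence with its own β-globin poly(A) signal allows puromycin selection, though no dedicated promoter for it is annotated. The depositor also reports small insertions flanking this coding region in the physical plasmid compared with the deposited sequence, and states that they do not impair selection.
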