Addgene plasmid #103585: LSB-hsa-miR-506-3p
Purpose: Used to sense miRNA activity using fluorescence based tools. hsa-miR-506-3p target in 3' UTR of of mKate. miRNA activity can be measured by the repression of mKate2 relative to EBFP2 fluorescent proteins . Plasmid is inherently unstable; please see Depositor Comments
Depositing lab: Ron Weiss. Depositing organization: Massachusetts Institute of Technology. Publication: A mixed antagonistic/synergistic miRNA repression model enables accurate predictions of multi-input miRNA sensor activity. Gam JJ, Babb J, Weiss R. Nat Commun. 2018 Jun 22;9(1):2430. doi: 10.1038/s41467-018-04575-0. PubMed 29934631.
Backbone
  Vector backbone: Low Sensor Backbone (LSB)
  Vector type: Mammalian Expression, Synthetic Biology
Growth in bacteria
  Bacterial resistance: Ampicillin and Kanamycin, 100 & 50 μg/mL
  Growth temperature: 30°C
  Growth strain: NEB Stable
  Copy number: High Copy
Gene/Insert
  Gene/Insert name: hsa-miR-506-3p target
  Species: H. sapiens (human)
  Entrez Gene: MIR506 (a.k.a. MIRN506, hsa-mir-506, mir-506)
  Promoter: EF-1a
  Cloning method: Gibson Cloning
Terms and licenses: Academic/Nonprofit Terms; Industry Terms: Not Available to Industry
Depositor comments: Please note that this plasmid is inherently unstable due to a repeating poly A element. We recommend performing a diagnostic digest on multiple colonies upon receipt. The depositors would like to note the presence of several discrepancies between the depositor sequence and physical plasmid sequence. In particular, the sequences upstream and downstream of the puromycin coding region have 10 bp insertions which do not affect the ability to perform puromycin selection. The sequences for those regions within the physical plasmids are as follows: Upstream of Puro: GAATTCGACCGCCTGTCTCAAGGTGCCACC; Downstream of Puro: GCTTTGAGACTACGCGTGAATTCACTCCTC. Please contact if you are interested in this plasmid prior to placing an order.
How to cite: LSB-hsa-miR-506-3p was a gift from Ron Weiss (Addgene plasmid # 103585 ; http://n2t.net/addgene:103585 ; RRID:Addgene_103585)
