>Addgene plasmid #103585 | LSB-hsa-miR-506-3p | depositor partial sequence | sequence record 196219 | hsa-miR-506-3p target
TCTACTCAGAAGGGTGCCTTA
